Addgene plasmid #158995: PB-CAG::Cytbow
Purpose: Multicolor cytoplasmic cell labeling with a genome-integrating piggyBac transposon vector (randomly expressing tdTomato, mTurquoise2 or mEYFP upon Cre recombination)
Depositing lab: Jean Livet. Depositing organization: INSERM U968, Institut de la Vision. Publication: Multiplex cell and lineage tracking with combinatorial labels. Loulier K, Barry R, Mahou P, Le Franc Y, Supatto W, Matho KS, Ieng S, Fouquet S, Dupin E, Benosman R, Chedotal A, Beaurepaire E, Morin X, Livet J. Neuron. 2014 Feb 5;81(3):505-20. doi: 10.1016/j.neuron.2013.12.016. PubMed 24507188.
Backbone
  Vector backbone: pCX
  Backbone manufacturer: Genscript inc
  Backbone size w/o insert (bp): 2530
  Vector type: Mammalian Expression
  Selectable markers: H2B-EBFP2
Growth in bacteria
  Bacterial resistance: Ampicillin, 100 μg/mL
  Growth temperature: 37°C
  Growth strain: DH5alpha
  Copy number: High Copy
Gene/Insert
  Gene/Insert name: Cytbow
  Species: Synthetic
  Insert size (bp): 7439
  Promoter: CAG
  Tag / fusion protein: The default expressed EBFP2 is fused to H2B (N terminal on insert)
  Cloning method: Restriction Enzyme; 5′ cloning site Unknown (unknown if destroyed)
Terms and licenses: Academic/Nonprofit Terms; Industry Terms: Not Available to Industry
How to cite: PB-CAG::Cytbow was a gift from Jean Livet (Addgene plasmid # 158995 ; http://n2t.net/addgene:158995 ; RRID:Addgene_158995)
