[The description below was written by a language model from this plasmid's Addgene catalogue record and pLannotate feature annotations shown in this document.]
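Description:
PB-CAG::Cytbow is a Brainbow-type multicolor reporter carried in a pCX-derived mammalian expression plasmid and designed for genomic integration as a piggyBac transposon. It is propagated in E. coli through a high-copy ColE1/pUC-type origin with ampicillin resistance (AmpR). The backbone also retains remnants of SV40 origin/promoter and lac regulatory sequences. The feature table does not annotate the piggyBac terminal repeats, so their positions relative to the cassette cannot be read from the record, although the catalogue entry describes the vector as a genome-integrating piggyBac transposon.

Expression is driven by the CAG promoter, annotated here as the CMV enhancer, chicken β-actin promoter and chimeric intron. Immediately downstream sit three mutually incompatible Cre target sites in tandem: loxN, lox2272 and loxP. These are followed by four sequential reporter units. The first is the default unit, a histone H2B–EBFP2 fusion with a bGH polyadenylation signal, which gives nuclear blue fluorescence before recombination. A second copy of each lox variant precedes one of the later units: loxN before tdTomato (SV40 poly(A)), lox2272 before mTurquoise2 (bGH poly(A)), and loxP before mEYFP (rabbit β-globin poly(A)). Cre excises between one matched pair, removing the intervening units and placing a single cytoplasmic fluorescent protein next to the promoter. Each excision also removes the partner sites needed for the alternatives, so the three outcomes are mutually exclusive and chosen stochastically. A minimal FRT site lies after mEYFP; its purpose is not stated.

When several transposon copies integrate in one cell, independent recombination yields combinatorial hues that are inherited by daughter cells. This supports the recorded use for multicolor cytoplasmic cell labeling and lineage tracking.
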