Features (pLannotate 1.2.2; 32 found; start..end, strand, type, name):
     67..370     +  enhancer       CMV enhancer: human cytomegalovirus immediate early enhancer
    372..647     +  promoter       chicken β-actin promoter: No description available
    648..1664    +  intron         chimeric intron: chimera between introns from chicken β-actin and rabbit β-globin
   1727..1760    +  protein_bind   loxN: Cre-mediated recombination occurs in the 8-bp core sequence (GTATACCT). loxN sites are compatible with each other, but incompatible with loxP or lox2272 sites. Cre recombinase
   1767..1800    +  protein_bind   lox2272: Cre-mediated recombination occurs in the 8-bp core sequence (GGATACTT). lox2272 sites are compatible with each other, but incompatible with loxP or loxN sites (Lee and Saito, 1988). Cre recombinase
   1807..1840    +  protein_bind   loxP: Cre-mediated recombination occurs in the 8-bp core sequence (GCATACAT). Cre recombinase
   1852..2229    +  CDS            H2BC12 (sequence withheld): H2B1K_HUMAN - Also known as H2BFT Experimental evidence at protein level: Swiss-Prot protein existence level 1. Has broad antibacterial activity. May contribute to the formation of the functional antimicrobial barrier of the colonic epithelium, and to the bactericidal activity of amniotic fluid. From Homo sapiens (Human).
   2248..2964    +  CDS            EBFP2: EBFP2 is a basic (constitutively fluorescent) blue fluorescent protein published in 2007, derived from Aequorea victoria. It is reported to be a rapidly-maturing monomer with moderate acid sensitivity.
   2981..3188    +  polyA_signal   bGH poly(A) signal: bovine growth hormone polyadenylation signal
   3188..3221    +  protein_bind   loxN: Cre-mediated recombination occurs in the 8-bp core sequence (GTATACCT). loxN sites are compatible with each other, but incompatible with loxP or lox2272 sites. Cre recombinase
   3238..4665    +  CDS            tdTomato: tdTomato is a basic (constitutively fluorescent) orange fluorescent protein published in 2004, derived from Discosoma sp.. It is reported to be a somewhat slowly-maturing tandem dimer with low acid sensitivity.
   4689..4772    +  CDS            large T antigen (fragment): large T antigen from SV40 (simian virus 40)
   4795..4876    +  polyA_signal   SV40 poly(A) signal: SV40 polyadenylation signal
   4919..4952    +  protein_bind   lox2272: Cre-mediated recombination occurs in the 8-bp core sequence (GGATACTT). lox2272 sites are compatible with each other, but incompatible with loxP or loxN sites (Lee and Saito, 1988). Cre recombinase
   4966..5685    +  CDS            mTurquoise2: enhanced monomeric variant of CFP (Goedhart et al., 2012) mammalian codon-optimized
   5708..5915    +  polyA_signal   bGH poly(A) signal: bovine growth hormone polyadenylation signal
   5915..5948    +  protein_bind   loxP: Cre-mediated recombination occurs in the 8-bp core sequence (GCATACAT). Cre recombinase
   5968..6687    +  CDS            mEYFP: enhanced YFP with monomerizing A206K mutation (Zacharias et al., 2002) mammalian codon-optimized
   6705..6738    +  protein_bind   FRT (minimal): supports FLP-mediated excision but not integration (Turan and Bode, 2011) FLP recombinase from the Saccharomyces cerevisiae 2μ plasmid
   6750..6827    +  CDS            HBB (fragment): HBB_PONPY - Experimental evidence at transcript level: Swiss-Prot protein existence level 2. Involved in oxygen transport from the lung to the various peripheral tissues. From Pongo pygmaeus (Bornean orangutan).
   6898..6953    +  polyA_signal   β-globin poly(A) signal: rabbit β-globin polyadenylation signal (Gil and Proudfoot, 1987)
   7440..7544    +  promoter       AmpR promoter: bla
   7545..8405    +  CDS            AmpR: β-lactamase; bla; confers resistance to ampicillin, carbenicillin, and related antibiotics
   8576..9164    +  rep_origin     ori: high-copy-number ColE1/pMB1/pBR322/pUC origin of replication
   9347..9401    +  CDS            lacI (fragment): lac repressor; lacI; The lac repressor binds to the lac operator to inhibit transcription in E. coli. This inhibition can be relieved by adding lactose or isopropyl-β-D-thiogalactopyranoside (IPTG).
   9403..9537    -  polyA_signal   SV40 poly(A) signal: SV40 polyadenylation signal
   9557..9692    -  rep_origin     SV40 ori: SV40 origin of replication
   9716..9738    -  promoter       SV40 promoter (fragment): SV40 enhancer and early promoter
   9745..9784    +  CDS            lacI (fragment): lac repressor; lacI; The lac repressor binds to the lac operator to inhibit transcription in E. coli. This inhibition can be relieved by adding lactose or isopropyl-β-D-thiogalactopyranoside (IPTG).
   9797..9818    +  protein_bind   CAP binding site: CAP binding activates transcription in the presence of cAMP. E. coli catabolite activator protein
   9833..9863    +  promoter       lac promoter: promoter for the E. coli lac operon
   9871..9887    +  protein_bind   lac operator: The lac repressor binds to the lac operator to inhibit transcription in E. coli. This inhibition can be relieved by adding lactose or isopropyl-β-D-thiogalactopyranoside (IPTG). lac repressor encoded by lacI
>Addgene plasmid #158995 | PB-CAG::Cytbow | addgene full sequence | sequence record 311801 | Addgene NGS Result
TGCAGGTAGTTCATAATAGTAATCAATTACGGGGTCATTAGTTCATAGCCCATATATGGAGTTCCGCGTT
ACATAACTTACGGTAAATGGCCCGCCTGGCTGACCGCCCAACGACCCCCGCCCATTGACGTCAATAATGA
CGTATGTTCCCATAGTAACGCCAATAGGGACTTTCCATTGACGTCAATGGGTGGAGTATTTACGGTAAAC
TGCCCACTTGGCAGTACATCAAGTGTATCATATGCCAAGTACGCCCCCTATTGACGTCAATGACGGTAAA
TGGCCCGCCTGGCATTATGCCCAGTACATGACCTTATGGGACTTTCCTACTTGGCAGTACATCTACGTAT
TAGTCATCGCTATTACCATGGTCGAGGTGAGCCCCACGTTCTGCTTCACTCTCCCCATCTCCCCCCCCTC
CCCACCCCCAATTTTGTATTTATTTATTTTTTAATTATTTTGTGCAGCGATGGGGGCGGGGGGGGGGGGG
GSGCGCGCCAGGSGGGGCGGGGSGGGGCGRGGGGCGGGGCGGGGCGAGGCGGAGAGGTGCGGCGGCAGCC
AATCAGAGCGGCGCGCTCCGAAAGTTTCCTTTTATGGCGAGGCGGCGGCGGCGGCGGCCCTATAAAAAGC
GAAGCGCGCGGCGGGCGGGAGTCGCTGCGCGCTGCCTTCGCCCCGTGCCCCGCTCCGCCGCCGCCTCGCG
CCGCCCGCCCCGGCTCTGACTGACCGCGTTACTCCCACAGGTGAGCGGGCGGGACGGCCCTTCTCCTCCG
GGCTGTAATTAGCGCTTGGTTTAATGACGGCTTGTTTCTTTTCTGTGGCTGCGTGAAAGCCTTGAGGGGC
TCCGGGAGGGCCCTTTGTGCGGGGGGAGCGGCTCGGGGGGTGCGTGCGTGTGTGTGTGCGTGGGGAGCGC
CGCGTGCGGCTCCGCGCTGCCCGGCGGCTGTGAGCGCTGCGGGCGCGGCGCGGGGCTTTGTGCGCTCCGC
AGTGTGCGCGAGGGGAGCGCGGCCGGGGGCGGTGCCCCGCGGTGCGGGGGGGGCTGCGAGGGGAACAAAG
GCTGCGTGCGGGGTGTGTGCGTGGGGGGGTGAGCAGGGGGTGTGGGCGCGTCGGTCGGGCTGCAACCCCC
CCTGCACCCCCCTCCCCGAGTTGCTGAGCACGGCCCGGCTTCGGGTGCGGGGCTCCGTACGGGGCGTGGC
GCGGGGCTCGCCGTGCCGGGCGGGGGGTGGCGGCAGGTGGGGGTGCCGGGCGGGGCGGGGCCGCCTCGGG
CCGGGGAGGGCTCGGGGGAGGGGCGCGGCGGCCCCCGGAGCGCCGGCGGCTGTCGAGGCGCGGCGAGCCG
CAGCCATTGCCTTTTATGGTAATCGTGCGAGAGGGCGCAGGGACTTCCTTTGTCCCAAATCTGTGCGGAG
CCGAAATCTGGGAGGCGCCGCCGCACCCCCTCTAGCGGGCGCGGGGCGAAGCGGTGCGGCGCCGGCAGGA
AGGAAATGGGCGGGGAGGGCCTTCGTGCGTCGCCGCGCCGCCGTCCCCTTCTCCCTCTCCAGCCTCGGGG
CTGTCCGCGGGGGGACGGCTGCCTTCGGGGGGGACGGGGCAGGGCGGGGTTCGGCTTCTGGCGTGTGACC
GGCGGCTCTAGAGCCTCTGCTAACCATGTTCATGCCTTCTTCTTTTTCCTACAGCTCCTGGGCAACGTGC
TGGTTATTGTGCTGTCTCATCATTTTGGCAAAGAATTCTAGCTAGCATAACTTCGTATAGTATACCTTAT
ACGAAGTTATCTCGAGATAACTTCGTATAGGATACTTTATACGAAGTTATACTGTCATAACTTCGTATAG
CATACATTATACGAAGTTATCCCGGGCCACC
[378 nt withheld, positions 1852-2229]
GACCCACCGGTCGCCACCATGGTCTCCAAGGGAGAGGAACTGTTCACAGGGGTGGTCCCCATCCTCGTGG
AACTGGACGGAGATGTCAATGGGCACAAGTTTAGTGTGAGGGGCGAGGGAGAAGGGGATGCTACAAACGG
CAAGCTGACCCTGAAGTTCATCTGCACCACAGGCAAGCTGCCAGTGCCCTGGCCTACACTCGTCACTACC
CTGTCACATGGCGTGCAGTGTTTTGCCAGATACCCCGACCACATGAAGCAGCATGATTTCTTTAAAAGCG
CCATGCCAGAGGGTTACGTGCAGGAACGGACCATCTTCTTTAAGGACGATGGGACTTATAAAACCCGCGC
TGAGGTGAAGTTCGAAGGAGACACACTCGTCAACCGAATCGAGCTGAAGGGGGTGGACTTCAAAGAAGAT
GGTAATATTCTCGGCCACAAGCTGGAGTACAACTTTAATAGCCATAACATCTATATCATGGCTGTCAAGC
AGAAAAACGGAATCAAGGTGAACTTCAAGATTCGGCACAATGTGGAAGACGGCTCCGTCCAGCTGGCAGA
TCATTACCAGCAGAACACTCCCATCGGTGACGGCCCAGTCCTCCTGCCCGATTCTCACTATCTCTCAACC
CAGAGCGTGCTGTCCAAGGACCCTAACGAGAAACGCGATCATATGGTGCTGCTGGAGTTTCGGACCGCCG
CCGGGATCACACTGGGTATGGACGAGCTGTACAAGTAATGAGATATCTCGACTGTGCCTTCTAGTTGCCA
GCCATCTGTTGTTTGCCCCTCCCCCGTGCCTTCCTTGACCCTGGAAGGTGCCACTCTCACTGTCCTTTCC
TAATAAAATGAGGAAATTGCATCGCATTGTCTGAGTAGGTGTCATTCTATTCTGGGGGGTGGGGTGGGGC
AGGACAGCAAGGGGGAGGATTGGGAAGACAATAGCAGGCATGCTGGGGATAACTTCGTATAGTATACCTT
ATACGAAGTTATTGGATCATCCGCCACCATGGTGAGCAAGGGCGAGGAGGTCATCAAAGAGTTCATGCGC
TTCAAGGTGCGGATGGAGGGCTCCATGAACGGCCACGAGTTCGAGATCGAGGGCGAGGGCGAGGGCCGCC
CCTACGAGGGCACCCAGACCGCCAAGCTGAAGGTGACCAAGGGCGGCCCCCTGCCCTTCGCCTGGGACAT
CCTGTCCCCCCAGTTCATGTACGGCTCCAAGGCGTACGTGAAGCACCCCGCCGACATCCCCGATTACAAG
AAGCTGTCCTTCCCCGAGGGCTTCAAGTGGGAGCGCGTGATGAACTTCGAGGACGGCGGTCTGGTGACCG
TGACCCAGGACTCCTCCCTCCAGGACGGCACGCTGATCTACAAGGTGAAGATGCGCGGCACCAACTTCCC
CCCCGACGGCCCCGTAATGCAGAAGAAGACGATGGGCTGGGAGGCCTCCACCGAGCGCCTGTACCCCCGC
GACGGCGTGCTGAAGGGCGAGATCCACCAGGCCCTGAAGCTGAAGGACGGCGGCCACTACCTGGTGGAGT
TCAAGACCATCTACATGGCCAAGAAGCCCGTGCAACTGCCCGGCTACTACTACGTGGACACCAAGCTGGA
CATCACCTCCCACAACGAGGACTACACCATCGTGGAACAGTACGAGCGCTCCGAGGGCCGCCACCACCTG
TTCCTGGGGCATGGCACCGGCAGCACCGGCAGCGGCAGCTCCGGCACCGCCTCCTCCGAGGACAACAACA
TGGCCGTCATCAAAGAGTTCATGCGCTTCAAGGTGCGGATGGAGGGCTCCATGAACGGCCACGAGTTCGA
GATCGAGGGCGAGGGCGAGGGCCGCCCCTACGAGGGCACCCAGACCGCCAAGCTGAAGGTGACCAAGGGC
GGCCCCCTGCCCTTCGCCTGGGACATCCTGTCCCCCCAGTTCATGTACGGCTCCAAGGCGTACGTGAAGC
ACCCCGCCGACATCCCCGATTACAAGAAGCTGTCCTTCCCCGAGGGCTTCAAGTGGGAGCGCGTGATGAA
CTTCGAGGACGGCGGTCTGGTGACCGTGACCCAGGACTCCTCCCTCCAGGACGGCACGCTGATCTACAAG
GTGAAGATGCGCGGCACCAACTTCCCCCCCGACGGCCCCGTAATGCAGAAGAAGACGATGGGCTGGGAGG
CCTCCACCGAGCGCCTGTACCCCCGCGACGGCGTGCTGAAGGGCGAGATCCACCAGGCCCTGAAGCTGAA
GGACGGCGGCCACTACCTGGTGGAGTTCAAGACCATCTACATGGCCAAGAAGCCCGTGCAACTGCCCGGC
TACTACTACGTGGACACCAAGCTGGACATCACCTCCCACAACGAGGACTACACCATCGTGGAACAGTACG
AGCGCTCCGAGGGCCGCCACCACCTGTTCCTGTACGGCATGGACGAGCTGTACAAGTAAAGTGTGCCGCC
GCGACCCTAGATCATAATCAGCCATACCACATTTGTAGAGGTTTTACTTGCTTTAAAAAACCTCCCACAC
CTCCCCCTGAACCTGAAACATAAAATGAATGCAATTGTTGTTGTTAACTTGTTTATTGCAGCTTATAATG
GTTACAAATAAAGCAATAGCATCACAAATTTCACAAATAAAGCATTTTTTTCACTGCATTCTAGTTGTGG
TTTGTCCAAACTCATCAATGTAATTTTAAATAACTTCGTATAGGATACTTTATACGAAGTTATTCCGGTC
GCCACCATGGTGAGCAAGGGCGAGGAGCTGTTCACCGGGGTGGTGCCCATCCTGGTCGAGCTGGACGGCG
ACGTAAACGGCCACAAGTTCAGCGTGTCCGGCGAGGGCGAGGGCGATGCCACCTACGGCAAGCTGACCCT
GAAGTTCATCTGCACCACCGGCAAGCTGCCCGTGCCCTGGCCCACCCTCGTGACCACCCTGTCCTGGGGC
GTGCAGTGCTTCGCCCGCTACCCCGACCACATGAAGCAGCACGACTTCTTCAAGTCCGCCATGCCCGAAG
GCTACGTCCAGGAGCGCACCATCTTCTTCAAGGACGACGGCAACTACAAGACCCGCGCCGAGGTGAAGTT
CGAGGGCGACACCCTGGTGAACCGCATCGAGCTGAAGGGCATCGACTTCAAGGAGGACGGCAACATCCTG
GGGCACAAGCTGGAGTACAACTACTTTAGCGACAACGTCTATATCACCGCCGACAAGCAGAAGAACGGCA
TCAAGGCCAACTTCAAGATCCGCCACAACATCGAGGACGGCGGCGTGCAGCTCGCCGACCACTACCAGCA
GAACACCCCCATCGGCGACGGCCCCGTGCTGCTGCCCGACAACCACTACCTGAGCACCCAGTCCAAGCTG
AGCAAAGACCCCAACGAGAAGCGCGATCACATGGTCCTGCTGGAGTTCGTGACCGCCGCCGGGATCACTC
TCGGCATGGACGAGCTGTACAAGTAAAGCGGCCGCGACTCTAGTTCGACTGTGCCTTCTAGTTGCCAGCC
ATCTGTTGTTTGCCCCTCCCCCGTGCCTTCCTTGACCCTGGAAGGTGCCACTCTCACTGTCCTTTCCTAA
TAAAATGAGGAAATTGCATCGCATTGTCTGAGTAGGTGTCATTCTATTCTGGGGGGTGGGGTGGGGCAGG
ACAGCAAGGGGGAGGATTGGGAAGACAATAGCAGGCATGCTGGGGATAACTTCGTATAGCATACATTATA
CGAAGTTATAGATCCACCGGTCGCCACCATGGTGAGCAAGGGCGAGGAGCTGTTCACCGGGGTGGTGCCC
ATCCTGGTCGAGCTGGACGGCGACGTAAACGGCCACAAGTTCAGCGTGTCCGGCGAGGGCGAGGGCGATG
CCACCTACGGCAAGCTGACCCTGAAGTTCATCTGCACCACCGGCAAGCTGCCCGTGCCCTGGCCCACCCT
CGTGACCACCTTCGGCTACGGCCTGCAGTGCTTCGCCCGCTACCCCGACCACATGAAGCAGCACGACTTC
TTCAAGTCCGCCATGCCCGAAGGCTACGTCCAGGAGCGCACCATCTTCTTCAAGGACGACGGCAACTACA
AGACCCGCGCCGAGGTGAAGTTCGAGGGCGACACCCTGGTGAACCGCATCGAGCTGAAGGGCATCGACTT
CAAGGAGGACGGCAACATCCTGGGGCACAAGCTGGAGTACAACTACAACAGCCACAACGTCTATATCATG
GCCGACAAGCAGAAGAACGGCATCAAGGTGAACTTCAAGATCCGCCACAACATCGAGGACGGCAGCGTGC
AGCTCGCCGACCACTACCAGCAGAACACCCCCATCGGCGACGGCCCCGTGCTGCTGCCCGACAACCACTA
CCTGAGCTACCAGTCCAAGCTGAGCAAAGACCCCAACGAGAAGCGCGATCACATGGTCCTGCTGGAGTTC
GTGACCGCCGCCGGGATCACTCTCGGCATGGACGAGCTGTACAAGTAAAGCGGCCGCATTTAAATGAAGT
TCCTATTCTCTAGAAAGTATAGGAACTTCCTCGAGCCTAGGAATTCACTCCTCAGGTGCAGGCTGCCTAT
CAGAAGGTGGTGGCTGGTGTGGCCAATGCCCTGGCTCACAAATACCACTGAGATCTTTTTCCCTCTGCCA
AAAATTATGGGGACATCATGAAGCCCCTTGAGCATCTGACTTCTGGCTAATAAAGGAAATTTATTTTCAT
TGCAATAGTGTGTTGGAATTTTTTGTGTCTCTCACTCGGAAGGACATATGGGAGGGCAAATCATTTAAAA
CATCAGAATGAGTATTTGGTTTAGAGTTTGGCAACATATGCCCATATGCTGGCTGCCATGAACAAAGGTT
GGCTATAAAGAGGTCATCAGTATATGAAACAGCCCCCTGCTGTCCATTCCTTATTCCATAGAAAAGCCTT
GACTTGAGGTTAGATTTTTTTTATATTTTGTTTTGTGTTATTTTTTTCTTTAACATCCCTAAAATTTTCC
TTACATGTTTTACTAGCCAGATTTTTCCTCCTCTCCTGACTACTCCCAGTCATAGCTGTCCCTCTTCTCT
TATGGAGATCCCTCGACCTGCAGCCCAAGCTTGGCGCGCCTAGTTATTAATGCGGCCGCTCGCGACATGC
GTCAATTTTACGCATGATTATCTTTAACGTACGTCACAATATGATTATCTTTCTAGGGTTAAGCCCGGTC
GACCCAGGTGGCACTTTTCGGGGAAATGTGCGCGGAACCCCTATTTGTTTATTTTTCTAAATACATTCAA
ATATGTATCCGCTCATGAGACAATAACCCTGATAAATGCTTCAATAATATTGAAAAAGGAAGAGTATGAG
TATTCAACATTTCCGTGTCGCCCTTATTCCCTTTTTTGCGGCATTTTGCCTTCCTGTTTTTGCTCACCCA
GAAACGCTGGTGAAAGTAAAAGATGCTGAAGATCAGTTGGGTGCACGAGTGGGTTACATCGAACTGGATC
TCAACAGCGGTAAGATCCTTGAGAGTTTTCGCCCCGAAGAACGTTTTCCAATGATGAGCACTTTTAAAGT
TCTGCTATGTGGCGCGGTATTATCCCGTATTGACGCCGGGCAAGAGCAACTCGGTCGCCGCATACACTAT
TCTCAGAATGACTTGGTTGAGTACTCACCAGTCACAGAAAAGCATCTTACGGATGGCATGACAGTAAGAG
AATTATGCAGTGCTGCCATAACCATGAGTGATAACACTGCGGCCAACTTACTTCTGACAACGATCGGAGG
ACCGAAGGAGCTAACCGCTTTTTTGCACAACATGGGGGATCATGTAACTCGCCTTGATCGTTGGGAACCG
GAGCTGAATGAAGCCATACCAAACGACGAGCGTGACACCACGATGCCTGTAGCAATGGCAACAACGTTGC
GCAAACTATTAACTGGCGAACTACTTACTCTAGCTTCCCGGCAACAATTAATAGACTGGATGGAGGCGGA
TAAAGTTGCAGGACCACTTCTGCGCTCGGCCCTTCCGGCTGGCTGGTTTATTGCTGATAAATCTGGAGCC
GGTGAGCGTGGGTCTCGCGGTATCATTGCAGCACTGGGGCCAGATGGTAAGCCCTCCCGTATCGTAGTTA
TCTACACGACGGGGAGTCAGGCAACTATGGATGAACGAAATAGACAGATCGCTGAGATAGGTGCCTCACT
GATTAAGCATTGGTAACTGTCAGACCAAGTTTACTCATATATACTTTAGATTGATTTAAAACTTCATTTT
TAATTTAAAAGGATCTAGGTGAAGATCCTTTTTGATAATCTCATGACCAAAATCCCTTAACGTGAGTTTT
CGTTCCACTGAGCGTCAGACCCCGTAGAAAAGATCAAAGGATCTTCTTGAGATCCTTTTTTTCTGCGCGT
AATCTGCTGCTTGCAAACAAAAAAACCACCGCTACCAGCGGTGGTTTGTTTGCCGGATCAAGAGCTACCA
ACTCTTTTTCCGAAGGTAACTGGCTTCAGCAGAGCGCAGATACCAAATACTGTTCTTCTAGTGTAGCCGT
AGTTAGGCCACCACTTCAAGAACTCTGTAGCACCGCCTACATACCTCGCTCTGCTAATCCTGTTACCAGT
GGCTGCTGCCAGTGGCGATAAGTCGTGTCTTACCGGGTTGGACTCAAGACGATAGTTACCGGATAAGGCG
CAGCGGTCGGGCTGAACGGGGGGTTCGTGCACACAGCCCAGCTTGGAGCGAACGACCTACACCGAACTGA
GATACCTACAGCGTGAGCTATGAGAAAGCGCCACGCTTCCCGAAGGGAGAAAGGCGGACAGGTATCCGGT
AAGCGGCAGGGTCGGAACAGGAGAGCGCACGAGGGAGCTTCCAGGGGGAAACGCCTGGTATCTTTATAGT
CCTGTCGGGTTTCGCCACCTCTGACTTGAGCGTCGATTTTTGTGATGCTCGTCAGGGGGGCGGAGCCTAT
GGAAAAACGCCAGCAACGCGGCCTTTTTACGGTTCCTGGCCTTTTGCTGGCCTTTTGCTCACATGTTCTT
TCCTGCGTTATCCCCTGATTCTGTGGATAACCGTATTACCGCCTTTGAGTGAGCTGATACCGCTCGCCGC
AGCCGAACGACCGAGCGCAGCGAGTCAGTGAGCGAGGAAGCGGAAGAGCGCCCAATACGCAAACCGCCTC
TCCCCGCGCGTTGGCCGATTCATTAATGCAGCGGATCCAGACATGATAAGATACATTGATGAGTTTGGAC
AAACCACAACTAGAATGCAGTGAAAAAAATGCTTTATTTGTGAAATTTGTGATGCTATTGCTTTATTTGT
AACCATTATAAGCTGCAATAAACAAGTTAGCTTTTTGCAAAAGCCTAGGCCTCCAAAAAAGCCTCCTCAC
TACTTCTGGAATAGCTCAGAGGCCGAGGCGGCCTCGGCCTCTGCATAAATAAAAAAAATTAGTCAGCCAT
GGGGCGGAGAATGGGCGGAACTGGGCGGAGTTAGGGGCGGGATGGGCGGAGTTAGGGGCGGGACTATGGT
TGCTGACTAATTGAGATGCGGATCCGCTGGCACGACAGGTTTCCCGACTGGAAAGCGGGCAGTGAGCGCA
ACGCAATTAATGTGAGTTAGCTCACTCATTAGGCACCCCAGGCTTTACACTTTATGCTTCCGGCTCGTAT
GTTGTGTGGAATTGTGAGCGGATAACAATTTCACACAGGAAACAGCTATGACCATGATTACGCCAAGCTC
GATTTAACCCTAGAAAGATAGTCTGCGTAAAATTGACGCATGCATCC
